>Addgene plasmid #227208 | P273H USP7 catalytic | addgene full sequence | sequence record 449547 | Addgene NGS Result
TTGAGATCCTTTTTTTCTGCGCGTAATCTGCTGCTTGCAAACAAAAAAACCACCGCTACCAGCGGTGGTT
TGTTTGCCGGATCAAGAGCTACCAACTCTTTTTCCGAAGGTAACTGGCTTCAGCAGAGCGCAGATACCAA
ATACTGTCCTTCTAGTGTAGCCGTAGTTAGGCCACCACTTCAAGAACTCTGTAGCACCGCCTACATACCT
CGCTCTGCTAATCCTGTTACCAGTGGCTGCTGCCAGTGGCGATAAGTCGTGTCTTACCGGGTTGGACTCA
AGACGATAGTTACCGGATAAGGCGCAGCGGTCGGGCTGAACGGGGGGTTCGTGCACACAGCCCAGCTTGG
AGCGAACGACCTACACCGAACTGAGATACCTACAGCGTGAGCTATGAGAAAGCGCCACGCTTCCCGAAGG
GAGAAAGGCGGACAGGTATCCGGTAAGCGGCAGGGTCGGAACAGGAGAGCGCACGAGGGAGCTTCCAGGG
GGAAACGCCTGGTATCTTTATAGTCCTGTCGGGTTTCGCCACCTCTGACTTGAGCGTCGATTTTTGTGAT
GCTCGTCAGGGGGGCGGAGCCTATGGAAAAACGCCAGCAACGCGGCCTTTTTACGGTTCCTGGCCTTTTG
CTGGCCTTTTGCTCACATGTTCTTTCCTGCGTTATCCCCTGATTCTGTGGATAACCGTATTACCGCCTTT
GAGTGAGCTGATACCGCTCGCCGCAGCCGAACGACCGAGCGCAGCGAGTCAGTGAGCGAGGAAGCGGAAG
AGCGCCTGATGCGGTATTTTCTCCTTACGCATCTGTGCGGTATTTCACACCGCAATGGTGCACTCTCAGT
ACAATCTGCTCTGATGCCGCATAGTTAAGCCAGTATACACTCCGCTATCGCTACGTGACTGGGTCATGGC
TGCGCCCCGACACCCGCCAACACCCGCTGACGCGCCCTGACGGGCTTGTCTGCTCCCGGCATCCGCTTAC
AGACAAGCTGTGACCGTCTCCGGGAGCTGCATGTGTCAGAGGTTTTCACCGTCATCACCGAAACGCGCGA
GGCAGCTGCGGTAAAGCTCATCAGCGTGGTCGTGAAGCGATTCACAGATGTCTGCCTGTTCATCCGCGTC
CAGCTCGTTGAGTTTCTCCAGAAGCGTTAATGTCTGGCTTCTGATAAAGCGGGCCATGTTAAGGGCGGTT
TTTTCCTGTTTGGTCACTGATGCCTCCGTGTAAGGGGGATTTCTGTTCATGGGGGTAATGATACCGATGA
AACGAGAGAGGATGCTCACGATACGGGTTACTGATGATGAACATGCCCGGTTACTGGAACGTTGTGAGGG
TAAACAACTGGCGGTATGGATGCGGCGGGACCAGAGAAAAATCACTCAGGGTCAATGCCAGCGCTTCGTT
AATACAGATGTAGGTGTTCCACAGGGTAGCCAGCAGCATCCTGCGATGCAGATCCGGAACATAATGGTGC
AGGGCGCTGACTTCCGCGTTTCCAGACTTTACGAAACACGGAAACCGAAGACCATTCATGTTGTTGCTCA
GGTCGCAGACGTTTTGCAGCAGCAGTCGCTTCACGTTCGCTCGCGTATCGGTGATTCATTCTGCTAACCA
GTAAGGCAACCCCGCCAGCCTAGCCGGGTCCTCAACGACAGGAGCACGATCATGCGCACCCGTGGGGCCG
CCATGCCGGCGATAATGGCCTGCTTCTCGCCGAAACGTTTGGTGGCGGGACCAGTGACGAAGGCTTGAGC
GAGGGCGTGCAAGATTCCGAATACCGCAAGCGACAGGCCGATCATCGTCGCGCTCCAGCGAAAGCGGTCC
TCGCCGAAAATGACCCAGAGCGCTGCCGGCACCTGTCCTACGAGTTGCATGATAAAGAAGACAGTCATAA
GTGCGGCGACGATAGTCATGCCCCGCGCCCACCGGAAGGAGCTGACTGGGTTGAAGGCTCTCAAGGGCAT
CGGTCGAGATCCCGGTGCCTAATGAGTGAGCTAACTTACATTAATTGCGTTGCGCTCACTGCCCGCTTTC
CAGTCGGGAAACCTGTCGTGCCAGCTGCATTAATGAATCGGCCAACGCGCGGGGAGAGGCGGTTTGCGTA
TTGGGCGCCAGGGTGGTTTTTCTTTTCACCAGTGAGACGGGCAACAGCTGATTGCCCTTCACCGCCTGGC
CCTGAGAGAGTTGCAGCAAGCGGTCCACGCTGGTTTGCCCCAGCAGGCGAAAATCCTGTTTGATGGTGGT
TAACGGCGGGATATAACATGAGCTGTCTTCGGTATCGTCGTATCCCACTACCGAGATATCCGCACCAACG
CGCAGCCCGGACTCGGTAATGGCGCGCATTGCGCCCAGCGCCATCTGATCGTTGGCAACCAGCATCGCAG
TGGGAACGATGCCCTCATTCAGCATTTGCATGGTTTGTTGAAAACCGGACATGGCACTCCAGTCGCCTTC
CCGTTCCGCTATCGGCTGAATTTGATTGCGAGTGAGATATTTATGCCAGCCAGCCAGACGCAGACGCGCC
GAGACAGAACTTAATGGGCCCGCTAACAGCGCGATTTGCTGGTGACCCAATGCGACCAGATGCTCCACGC
CCAGTCGCGTACCGTCTTCATGGGAGAAAATAATACTGTTGATGGGTGTCTGGTCAGAGACATCAAGAAA
TAACGCCGGAACATTAGTGCAGGCAGCTTCCACAGCAATGGCATCCTGGTCATCCAGCGGATAGTTAATG
ATCAGCCCACTGACGCGTTGCGCGAGAAGATTGTGCACCGCCGCTTTACAGGCTTCGACGCCGCTTCGTT
CTACCATCGACACCACCACGCTGGCACCCAGTTGATCGGCGCGAGATTTAATCGCCGCGACAATTTGCGA
CGGCGCGTGCAGGGCCAGACTGGAGGTGGCAACGCCAATCAGCAACGACTGTTTGCCCGCCAGTTGTTGT
GCCACGCGGTTGGGAATGTAATTCAGCTCCGCCATCGCCGCTTCCACTTTTTCCCGCGTTTTCGCAGAAA
CGTGGCTGGCCTGGTTCACCACGCGGGAAACGGTCTGATAAGAGACACCGGCATACTCTGCGACATCGTA
TAACGTTACTGGTTTCACATTCACCACCCTGAATTGACTCTCTTCCGGGCGCTATCATGCCATACCGCGA
AAGGTTTTGCGCCATTCGATGGTGTCCGGGATCTCGACGCTCTCCCTTATGCGACTCCTGCATTAGGAAG
CAGCCCAGTAGTAGGTTGAGGCCGTTGAGCACCGCCGCCGCAAGGAATGGTGCATGCAAGGAGATGGCGC
CCAACAGTCCCCCGGCCACGGGGCCTGCCACCATACCCACGCCGAAACAAGCGCTCATGAGCCCGAAGTG
GCGAGCCCGATCTTCCCCATCGGTGATGTCGGCGATATAGGCGCCAGCAACCGCACCTGTGGCGCCGGTG
ATGCCGGCCACGATGCGTCCGGCGTAGAGGATCGAGATCTCGATCCCGCGAAATTAATACGACTCACTAT
AGGGGAATTGTGAGCGGATAACAATTCCCCTCTAGAAATAATTTTGTTTAACTTTAAGAAGGAGATATAC
CATGGGCAGCAGCCATCATCATCATCATCACAGCAGCGGCCTGGTTCCGCGTGGTAGTAAGAAGCACACA
GGCTACGTCGGCTTAAAGAATCAGGGAGCGACTTGTTACATGAACAGCCTGCTACAGACGTTATTTTTCA
CGAATCAGCTACGAAAGGCTGTGTACATGATGCCAACCGAGGGGGATGATTCGTCTAAAAGCGTCCCTTT
AGCATTACAAAGAGTGTTCTATGAATTACAGCATAGTGATAAACATGTAGGAACAAAAAAGTTAACAAAG
TCATTTGGGTGGGAAACTTTAGATAGCTTCATGCAACATGATGTTCAGGAGCTTTGTCGAGTGTTGCTCG
ATAATGTGGAAAATAAGATGAAAGGCACCTGTGTAGAGGGCACCATACCCAAATTATTCCGCGGCAAAAT
GGTGTCCTATATCCAGTGTAAAGAAGTAGACTATCGGTCTGATAGAAGAGAAGATTATTATGATATCCAG
CTAAGTATCAAAGGAAAGAAAAATATATTTGAATCATTTGTGGATTATGTGGCAGTAGAACAGCTCGATG
GGGACAATAAATACGACGCTGGGGAACATGGCTTACAGGAAGCAGAGAAAGGTGTGAAATTCCTAACATT
GCCACCAGTGTTACATCTACAACTGATGAGATTTATGTATGACCCTCAGACGGACCAAAATATCAAGATC
AATGATAGGTTTGAATTCCCAGAGCAGTTACCACTTGATGAATTTTTGCAAAAAACAGATCCTAAGGACC
CTGCAAATTATATTCTTCATGCAGTCCTGGTTCATAGTGGAGATAATCATGGTGGACATTATGTGGTTTA
TCTAAACCCCAAAGGGGATGGCAAATGGTGTAAATTTGATGACGACGTGGTGTCAAGGTGTACTAAAGAG
GAAGCAATTGAGCACAATTATGGGGGTCACGATGACGACCTGTCTGTTCGACACTGCACTAATGCTTACA
TGTTAGTCTACATCAGGGAATCAAAACTGAGTGAAGTTTTACAGGCGGTCACCGACCATGATATTCCTCA
GCAGTTGGTGGAGCGATTACAAGAAGAGAAAAGGATCGAGGCTCAGAAGCGGAAGGAGCGGCAGGAATGA
TGACGAAGCTTGCGGCCGCACTCGAGCACCACCACCACCACCACTGAGATCCGGCTGCTAACAAAGCCCG
AAAGGAAGCTGAGTTGGCTGCTGCCACCGCTGAGCAATAACTAGCATAACCCCTTGGGGCCTCTAAACGG
GTCTTGAGGGGTTTTTTGCTGAAAGGAGGAACTATATCCGGATTGGCGAATGGG
[124 nt withheld, positions 4885-5008]
C
[91 nt withheld, positions 5010-5100]
A
[49 nt withheld, positions 5102-5150]
CCTTTGACGTTGGAGTCCACGTTCTTT
[37 nt withheld, positions 5178-5214]
ACCCTATCTCGGTCTATTCTTTTGATTTATAAGGGATTTTGCCGATTTCGGCCTATTGGTTAAAAAATGA
GCTGATTTAACAAAAATTTAACGCGAATTTTAACAAAATATTAACGCTTACAATTTAGGTGGCACTTTTC
GGGGAAATGTGCGCGGAACCCCTATTTGTTTATTTTTCTAAATACATTCAAATATGTATCCGCTCATGAA
TTAATTCTTAGAAAAACTCATCGAGCATCAAATGAAACTGCAATTTATTCATATCAGGATTATCAATACC
ATATTTTTGAAAAAGCCGTTTCTGTAATGAAGGAGAAAACTCACCGAGGCAGTTCCATAGGATGGCAAGA
TCCTGGTATCGGTCTGCGATTCCGACTCGTCCAACATCAATACAACCTATTAATTTCCCCTCGTCAAAAA
TAAGGTTATCAAGTGAGAAATCACCATGAGTGACGACTGAATCCGGTGAGAATGGCAAAAGTTTATGCAT
TTCTTTCCAGACTTGTTCAACAGGCCAGCCATTACGCTCGTCATCAAAATCACTCGCATCAACCAAACCG
TTATTCATTCGTGATTGCGCCTGAGCGAGACGAAATACGCGATCGCTGTTAAAAGGACAATTACAAACAG
GAATCGAATGCAACCGGCGCAGGAACACTGCCAGCGCATCAACAATATTTTCACCTGAATCAGGATATTC
TTCTAATACCTGGAATGCTGTTTTCCCGGGGATCGCAGTGGTGAGTAACCATGCATCATCAGGAGTACGG
ATAAAATGCTTGATGGTCGGAAGAGGCATAAATTCCGTCAGCCAGTTTAGTCTGACCATCTCATCTGTAA
CATCATTGGCAACGCTACCTTTGCCATGTTTCAGAAACAACTCTGGCGCATCGGGCTTCCCATACAATCG
ATAGATTGTCGCACCTGATTGCCCGACATTATCGCGAGCCCATTTATACCCATATAAATCAGCATCCATG
TTGGAATTTAATCGCGGCCTAGAGCAAGACGTTTCCCGTTGAATATGGCTCATAACACCCCTTGTATTAC
TGTTTATGTAAGCAGACAGTTTTATTGTTCATGACCAAAATCCCTTAACGTGAGTTTTCGTTCCACTGAG
CGTCAGACCCCGTAGAAAAGATCAAAGGATCTTC
Features (pLannotate 1.2.2; 20 found; start..end, strand, type, name):
      1..589     +  rep_origin     ori: high-copy-number ColE1/pMB1/pBR322/pUC origin of replication
    775..914     -  misc_feature   bom: basis of mobility region from pBR322
   1016..1207    -  CDS            rop: Rop protein, which maintains plasmids at low copy number; rop
   1224..1604    +  CDS            YPB1_ECOLX: Protein predicted: Swiss-Prot protein existence level 4. From Escherichia coli.
   1676..1967    -  CDS            TcR (fragment): tetracycline efflux protein; tet; confers resistance to tetracycline
   1982..2003    -  protein_bind   CAP binding site: CAP binding activates transcription in the presence of cAMP. E. coli catabolite activator protein
   2016..3098    -  CDS            lacI: lac repressor; lacI; The lac repressor binds to the lac operator to inhibit transcription in E. coli. This inhibition can be relieved by adding lactose or isopropyl-β-D-thiogalactopyranoside (IPTG).
   3099..3176    -  promoter       lacI promoter: lacI
   3184..3463    -  CDS            TcR (fragment): tetracycline efflux protein; tet; confers resistance to tetracycline
   3485..3503    +  promoter       T7 promoter: promoter for bacteriophage T7 RNA polymerase
   3504..3528    +  protein_bind   lac operator: The lac repressor binds to the lac operator to inhibit transcription in E. coli. This inhibition can be relieved by adding lactose or isopropyl-β-D-thiogalactopyranoside (IPTG). lac repressor encoded by lacI
   3543..3565    +  RBS            RBS: efficient ribosome binding site from bacteriophage T7 gene 10 (Olins and Rangwala, 1989)
   3584..3600    +  CDS            capTEV™ (fragment): composite tag for in vivo biotinylation, TEV protease cleavage, and 6xHis tagging
   3626..4687    +  CDS            USP7 (fragment): UBP7_HUMAN - Also known as HAUSP. Experimental evidence at protein level: Swiss-Prot protein existence level 1. (Microbial infection) Contributes to the overall stabilization and trans-activation capability of the herpesvirus 1 trans-acting transcriptional protein ICP0/VMW110 during HSV-1 infection. From Homo sapiens (Human).
   4717..4734    +  CDS            9xHis (fragment): 9xHis affinity tag
   4744..4793    +  CDS            SET1 (fragment): solubility-enhancement tag derived from T7 phage gene 10B
   4801..4848    +  terminator     T7 terminator: transcription terminator for bacteriophage T7 RNA polymerase
   4885..5313    +  rep_origin     f1 ori (sequence partly withheld): f1 bacteriophage origin of replication; arrow indicates direction of (+) strand synthesis
   5366..5423    +  promoter       AmpR promoter (fragment): bla
   5432..6247    -  CDS            KanR: aminoglycoside phosphotransferase; aph(3')-Ia; confers resistance to kanamycin in bacteria or G418 (Geneticin®) in eukaryotes
