[The description below was written by a language model from this plasmid's Addgene catalogue record and pLannotate feature annotations shown in this document.]
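Description:
P273H USP7 catalytic is a bacterial expression plasmid built on the pET28a-LIC backbone for producing a mutant form of the catalytic domain of human USP7 (ubiquitin carboxyl-terminal hydrolase 7, also called HAUSP) in E. coli. The 1,062 bp synthesized insert encodes residues 207–560 and carries the P273H substitution, which the depositor identifies as a Hao-Fountain syndrome patient mutation. The plasmid is maintained through a ColE1/pMB1-type origin accompanied by the bom site and the rop gene, consistent with its catalogued low copy number, and is selected with kanamycin through the aph(3')-Ia resistance gene. An f1 origin is also present.

Expression follows the standard pET arrangement. A T7 promoter with an adjacent lac operator drives transcription, the plasmid-borne lacI gene supplies the repressor, and a phage T7 gene 10 ribosome binding site directs translation, with a T7 terminator downstream. Expression therefore needs a host supplying T7 RNA polymerase and is normally induced with IPTG. The protein carries an N-terminal, cleavable 6His tag for metal-affinity purification. The record does not name the cleavage protease, although the short annotated match just upstream of the USP7 coding sequence is to a composite His/TEV-site tag. The annotation also picks up a His-tag fragment and a small T7 gene 10-derived fragment downstream of the insert. These appear to be residual vector sequence, and the record does not indicate that they are translated as part of the product. The short tetracycline-resistance and AmpR promoter fragments are likewise backbone remnants.

The construct is suited to making recombinant mutant enzyme for biochemical and biophysical comparison with wild-type USP7. The associated study examined the activity, stability and allosteric modulation of pathogenic USP7 variants.
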