Addgene plasmid #227208: P273H USP7 catalytic
Purpose: Expresses human USP7 Catalytic domain with a N-terminal cleavable 6His tag in E. coli
Depositing lab: Irina Bezsonova. Publication: Functional spectrum of USP7 pathogenic variants in Hao-Fountain syndrome: Insights into the enzyme's activity, stability, and allosteric modulation. Korchak EJ, Sharafi M, Jaen Maisonet I, Salazar-Chaparro A, Semenova IV, Khan H, O'Neil AL, Caro P, Schaaf CP, Buhrlage SJ, Bezsonova I. Proc Natl Acad Sci U S A. 2025 Sep 30;122(39):e2510252122. doi: 10.1073/pnas.2510252122. Epub 2025 Sep 22. PubMed 40982686.
Backbone
  Vector backbone: pET28a-LIC Vector (GenBank accession EF442785)
  Backbone manufacturer: Structural Genomics Consortium, Toronto
  Backbone size w/o insert (bp): 5306
  Vector type: Bacterial Expression
Growth in bacteria
  Bacterial resistance: Kanamycin, 50 μg/mL
  Growth temperature: 37°C
  Growth strain: DH5alpha
  Copy number: Low Copy
Gene/Insert
  Gene/Insert name: USP7 (Ubiquitin carboxyl-terminal hydrolase 7) (alt name: HAUSP)
  Species: H. sapiens (human)
  Insert size (bp): 1062
  Mutation: P273H; aa 207-560
  Entrez Gene: USP7 (a.k.a. C16DELp13.2, DEL16P13.2, HAFOUS, HAUSP, TEF1)
  Promoter: T7-promoter
  Tag / fusion protein: 6His (N terminal on insert)
  Cloning method: Gene Synthesis
  Sequencing primers: 5′ T7; 3′ T7-term
Terms and licenses: Academic/Nonprofit Terms; Industry Terms: Not Available to Industry
Depositor comments: USP7 Catalytic domain Hao-Fountain patient mutation P273H
How to cite: P273H USP7 catalytic was a gift from Irina Bezsonova (Addgene plasmid # 227208 ; http://n2t.net/addgene:227208 ; RRID:Addgene_227208)
